>Addgene plasmid #32986 | pBROAD3-Flag-mMcl-1 | addgene partial sequence | sequence record 45235 | pBROAD3-F 5'-gccgtgtgtgaaaacacaattg-3'
TAACCATGGACTACAAAGACCATGACGGTGATTATAAAGATCATGACATCGATTACAAGGATGACGATGA
CAAGCTTGCGGCCGCCATGTTTGGCCTGCGGAGAAACGCGGTCATCGGCTTGAACCTGTACTGCGGCGGC
GCCAGCCTCGGCGCGGGCGGCGGTTCTCCGGCAGGGGCGCGCCTGGTGGCCGAGGAGGCCAAGGCGCGGC
GCGAGGGGGGAGGGGAGGCCGCCCTGCTGCCCGGCGCGCGGGTGGTCGCCCGGCCGCCGCCCGTGGGCGC
CGAGGACCCCGACGTCACCGCGTCGGCCGAAAGGCGGCTGCATAAGTCGCCCGGCCTCCTCGCCGTGCCG
CCCGAGGAGATGGCCGCGTCGGCCGCCGCCGCCATCGTGTCTCC
