[The description below was written by a language model from this plasmid's Addgene catalogue record.]
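Description:
pBROAD3-Flag-mMcl-1 is a mammalian expression plasmid built on the commercial pBroad3-MCS backbone (about 4.5 kb without insert). It is maintained in E. coli as a high-copy plasmid under ampicillin selection. The record does not name the origin of replication, any mammalian selection marker, or the polyadenylation and other regulatory elements of the backbone, and no feature table is available to confirm them.

The payload is the mouse Mcl1 coding sequence, an insert of roughly 1 kb encoding the antiapoptotic BCL-2 family member MCL-1. It carries a 3xFLAG epitope fused at its N terminus, which allows the exogenous protein to be detected or immunoprecipitated with anti-FLAG antibodies and distinguished from endogenous MCL-1. Expression is driven by the ROSA promoter, a promoter associated with broad, ubiquitous and generally moderate activity across mouse cell types, rather than by a strong viral promoter. The insert was cloned by restriction digestion into an EcoRI site, with EcoRI sites retained at both ends; because the same enzyme flanks both sides, the cloning was non-directional, and the fragment can be released again with a single digest.

The associated publication concerns ubiquitin-independent degradation of MCL-1, so the plasmid fits studies of MCL-1 protein turnover, stability and antiapoptotic function using a tagged wild-type mouse protein expressed in mammalian cells. The record does not specify particular experiments or cell lines.
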