Addgene plasmid #32986: pBROAD3-Flag-mMcl-1
Depositing lab: Joseph Opferman. Depositing organization: St. Jude Children's Research Hospital. Publication: Ubiquitin-independent degradation of antiapoptotic MCL-1. Stewart DP, Koss B, Bathina M, Perciavalle RM, Bisanz K, Opferman JT. Mol Cell Biol. 2010 Jun;30(12):3099-110. Epub 2010 Apr 12. 10.1128/MCB.01266-09 PubMed 20385764.
Backbone
  Vector backbone: pBroad3-MCS
  Backbone manufacturer: Invivogen
  Backbone size w/o insert (bp): 4470
  Vector type: Mammalian Expression
Growth in bacteria
  Bacterial resistance: Ampicillin, 100 μg/mL
  Growth temperature: 37°C
  Growth strain: DH5alpha
  Copy number: High Copy
Gene/Insert
  Gene/Insert name: Mcl-1
  Species: M. musculus (mouse)
  Insert size (bp): 1025
  Entrez Gene: Mcl1 (a.k.a. Gm52627, Mcl-1)
  Promoter: ROSA
  Tag / fusion protein: 3XFlag (N terminal on insert)
  Cloning method: Restriction Enzyme; 5′ cloning site EcoRI (not destroyed); 3′ cloning site EcoRI (not destroyed)
  Sequencing primers: 5′ gccgtgtgtgaaaacacaattg
Terms and licenses: Academic/Nonprofit Terms; Industry Terms: Not Available to Industry
How to cite: pBROAD3-Flag-mMcl-1 was a gift from Joseph Opferman (Addgene plasmid # 32986 ; http://n2t.net/addgene:32986 ; RRID:Addgene_32986)
